Addgene plasmid #40269: perbB2K732M-ECFP
Depositing lab: Martin Offterdinger. Depositing organization: Medical University of Innsbruck. Publication: Prolonged EGFR signaling by ERBB2-mediated sequestration at the plasma membrane. Offterdinger M, Bastiaens PI. Traffic. 2008 Jan;9(1):147-55. Epub 2007 Nov 13. 10.1111/j.1600-0854.2007.00665.x PubMed 17956594.
Backbone
  Vector backbone: pcDNA3.1(+)
  Backbone manufacturer: invitrogen
  Vector type: Mammalian Expression
  Selectable markers: Neomycin (select with G418)
Growth in bacteria
  Bacterial resistance: Ampicillin, 100 μg/mL
  Growth temperature: 37°C
  Growth strain: XL10 Gold
  Copy number: High Copy
Gene/Insert
  Gene/Insert name: erbB2
  Species: H. sapiens (human)
  Insert size (bp): 3765
  Mutation: K732M
  Entrez Gene: ERBB2 (a.k.a. CD340, HER-2, HER-2/neu, HER2, MLN 19, MLN-19, NEU, NGL, TKR1, VSCN2, c-ERB-2, c-ERB2, p185(erbB2))
  Promoter: CMV
  Tag / fusion protein: ecfp (C terminal on insert)
  Cloning method: Restriction Enzyme; 5′ cloning site nheI (not destroyed); 3′ cloning site AgeI (not destroyed)
  Sequencing primers: 5′ CMV
Terms and licenses: Academic/Nonprofit Terms; Industry Terms: Not Available to Industry
Depositor comments: Please note that Addgene's sequence shows that the mutation is actually K753M. The discrepancy in the numbering is due to the presence of a cleaved signal peptide making the mature protein shorter. There is also an I655V polymorphism in the sequence.
How to cite: perbB2K732M-ECFP was a gift from Martin Offterdinger (Addgene plasmid # 40269 ; http://n2t.net/addgene:40269 ; RRID:Addgene_40269)
