[The description below was written by a language model from this plasmid's Addgene catalogue record and the feature table of its GenBank file.]
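Description:
perbB2K732M-ECFP is a mammalian expression plasmid built on the pcDNA3.1(+) backbone. It carries human ERBB2 (HER2/neu) with a point mutation and a C-terminal ECFP fusion. The roughly 3.8 kb erbB2 insert was cloned between NheI and AgeI sites, both of which are retained, and it is transcribed from the CMV promoter for strong constitutive expression in transfected mammalian cells. The plasmid is maintained in E. coli at high copy under ampicillin selection. A neomycin resistance marker allows G418 selection of stably expressing mammalian cells.

The mutation is named K732M, but the depositor comments note that sequencing places it at K753M in the full-length precursor. The difference comes from numbering the mature protein after cleavage of the signal peptide. The record does not state the functional consequence of the substitution, although a lysine-to-methionine change at this position in the kinase domain is the kind commonly used to impair receptor tyrosine kinase catalytic activity. The sequence also contains an I655V polymorphism. The cyan fluorescent tag lets the receptor be followed in living cells and could act as a donor in FRET-type imaging.

The associated publication concerns prolonged EGFR signalling through ERBB2-mediated sequestration at the plasma membrane, so the construct is probably a mutant counterpart for studying receptor localisation, trafficking and signalling. The held GenBank record is a 3765 bp linear sequence that matches the stated insert size and covers only part of the plasmid. It has no annotated features beyond the source, so backbone elements are known only from the catalogue fields.
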