LOCUS       Exported 3765 bp ds-DNA linear SYN 28-JUN-2021
DEFINITION  synthetic linear DNA
ACCESSION   .
VERSION     .
KEYWORDS    perbB2K732M-ECFP
SOURCE      synthetic DNA construct
  ORGANISM  synthetic DNA construct
REFERENCE   1 (bases 1 to 3765)
  AUTHORS   Offterdinger M, Bastiaens PI
  TITLE     Prolonged EGFR signaling by ERBB2-mediated sequestration at the
            plasma membrane.
  JOURNAL   Traffic. 2008 Jan;9(1):147-55. Epub 2007 Nov 13.
  PUBMED    17956594
REFERENCE   2 (bases 1 to 3765)
  AUTHORS   .
  TITLE     Direct Submission
  JOURNAL   Exported Jun 28, 2021 from SnapGene Server 1.1.58
            http://www.snapgene.com
FEATURES             Location/Qualifiers
     source          1..3765
                     /organism="synthetic DNA construct"
                     /mol_type="other DNA"
ORIGIN
        1 atggagctgg cggccttgtg ccgctggggg ctcctcctcg ccctcttgcc ccccggagcc
       61 gcgagcaccc aagtgtgcac cggcacagac atgaagctgc ggctccctgc cagtcccgag
      121 acccacctgg acatgctccg ccacctctac cagggctgcc aggtggtgca gggaaacctg
      181 gaactcacct acctgcccac caatgccagc ctgtccttcc tgcaggatat ccaggaggtg
      241 cagggctacg tgctcatcgc tcacaaccaa gtgaggcagg tcccactgca gaggctgcgg
      301 attgtgcgag gcacccagct ctttgaggac aactatgccc tggccgtgct agacaatgga
      361 gacccgctga acaataccac ccctgtcaca ggggcctccc caggaggcct gcgggagctg
      421 cagcttcgaa gcctcacaga gatcttgaaa ggaggggtct tgatccagcg gaacccccag
      481 ctctgctacc aggacacgat tttgtggaag gacatcttcc acaagaacaa ccagctggct
      541 ctcacactga tagacaccaa ccgctctcgg gcctgccacc cctgttctcc gatgtgtaag
      601 ggctcccgct gctggggaga gagttctgag gattgtcaga gcctgacgcg cactgtctgt
      661 gccggtggct gtgcccgctg caaggggcca ctgcccactg actgctgcca tgagcagtgt
      721 gctgccggct gcacgggccc caagcactct gactgcctgg cctgcctcca cttcaaccac
      781 agtggcatct gtgagctgca ctgcccagcc ctggtcacct acaacacaga cacgtttgag
      841 tccatgccca atcccgaggg ccggtataca ttcggcgcca gctgtgtgac tgcctgtccc
      901 tacaactacc tttctacgga cgtgggatcc tgcaccctcg tctgccccct gcacaaccaa
      961 gaggtgacag cagaggatgg aacacagcgg tgtgagaagt gcagcaagcc ctgtgcccga
     1021 gtgtgctatg gtctgggcat ggagcacttg cgagaggtga gggcagttac cagtgccaat
     1081 atccaggagt ttgctggctg caagaagatc tttgggagcc tggcatttct gccggagagc
     1141 tttgatgggg acccagcctc caacactgcc ccgctccagc cagagcagct ccaagtgttt
     1201 gagactctgg aagagatcac aggttaccta tacatctcag catggccgga cagcctgcct
     1261 gacctcagcg tcttccagaa cctgcaagta atccggggac gaattctgca caatggcgcc
     1321 tactcgctga ccctgcaagg gctgggcatc agctggctgg ggctgcgctc actgagggaa
     1381 ctgggcagtg gactggccct catccaccat aacacccacc tctgcttcgt gcacacggtg
     1441 ccctgggacc agctctttcg gaacccgcac caagctctgc tccacactgc caaccggcca
     1501 gaggacgagt gtgtgggcga gggcctggcc tgccaccagc tgtgcgcccg agggcactgc
     1561 tggggtccag ggcccaccca gtgtgtcaac tgcagccagt tccttcgggg ccaggagtgc
     1621 gtggaggaat gccgagtact gcaggggctc cccagggagt atgtgaatgc caggcactgt
     1681 ttgccgtgcc accctgagtg tcagccccag aatggctcag tgacctgttt tggaccggag
     1741 gctgaccagt gtgtggcctg tgcccactat aaggaccctc ccttctgcgt ggcccgctgc
     1801 cccagcggtg tgaaacctga cctctcctac atgcccatct ggaagtttcc agatgaggag
     1861 ggcgcatgcc agccttgccc catcaactgc acccactcct gtgtggacct ggatgacaag
     1921 ggctgccccg ccgagcagag agccagccct ctgacgtcca tcgtctctgc ggtggttggc
     1981 attctgctgg tcgtggtctt gggggtggtc tttgggatcc tcatcaagcg acggcagcag
     2041 aagatccgga agtacacgat gcggagactg ctgcaggaaa cggagctggt ggagccgctg
     2101 acacctagcg gagcgatgcc caaccaggcg cagatgcgga tcctgaaaga gacggagctg
     2161 aggaaggtga aggtgcttgg atctggcgct tttggcacag tctacaaggg catctggatc
     2221 cctgatgggg agaatgtgaa aattccagtg gccatcatgg tgttgaggga aaacacatcc
     2281 cccaaagcca acaaagaaat cttagacgaa gcatacgtga tggctggtgt gggctcccca
     2341 tatgtctccc gccttctggg catctgcctg acatccacgg tgcagctggt gacacagctt
     2401 atgccctatg gctgcctctt agaccatgtc cgggaaaacc gcggacgcct gggctcccag
     2461 gacctgctga actggtgtat gcagattgcc aaggggatga gctacctgga ggatgtgcgg
     2521 ctcgtacaca gggacttggc cgctcggaac gtgctggtca agagtcccaa ccatgtcaaa
     2581 attacagact tcgggctggc tcggctgctg gacattgacg agacagagta ccatgcagat
     2641 gggggcaagg tgcccatcaa gtggatggcg ctggagtcca ttctccgccg gcggttcacc
     2701 caccagagtg atgtgtggag ttatggtgtg actgtgtggg agctgatgac ttttggggcc
     2761 aaaccttacg atgggatccc agcccgggag atccctgacc tgctggaaaa gggggagcgg
     2821 ctgccccagc cccccatctg caccattgat gtctacatga tcatggtcaa atgttggatg
     2881 attgactctg aatgtcggcc aagattccgg gagttggtgt ctgaattctc ccgcatggcc
     2941 agggaccccc agcgctttgt ggtcatccag aatgaggact tgggcccagc cagtcccttg
     3001 gacagcacct tctaccgctc actgctggag gacgatgaca tgggggacct ggtggatgct
     3061 gaggagtatc tggtacccca gcagggcttc ttctgtccag accctgcccc gggcgctggg
     3121 ggcatggtcc accacaggca ccgcagctca tctaccagga gtggcggtgg ggacctgaca
     3181 ctagggctgg agccctctga agaggaggcc cccaggtctc cactggcacc ctccgaaggg
     3241 gctggctccg atgtatttga tggtgacctg ggaatggggg cagccaaggg gctgcaaagc
     3301 ctccccacac atgaccccag ccctctacag cggtacagtg aggaccccac agtacccctg
     3361 ccctctgaga ctgatggcta cgttgccccc ctgacctgca gcccccagcc tgaatatgtg
     3421 aaccagccag atgttcggcc ccagccccct tcgccccgag agggccctct gcctgctgcc
     3481 cgacctgctg gtgccactct ggaaagggcc aagactctct ccccagggaa gaatggggtc
     3541 gtcaaagacg tttttgcctt tgggggtgcc gtggagaacc ccgagtactt gacaccccag
     3601 ggaggagctg cccctcagcc ccaccctcct cctgccttca gcccagcctt cgacaacctc
     3661 tattactggg accaggaccc accagagcgg ggggctccac ccagcacctt caaagggaca
     3721 cctacggcag agaacccaga gtacctgggt ctggacgtgc cagtg
//
