>Addgene plasmid #40269 | perbB2K732M-ECFP | addgene partial sequence | sequence record 53486 | EGFP-N 5'-CGTCGCCGTCCAGCTCGACCAG-3'
CTCGCCCTTGCTACCATGGATCCGAGCTCGGTACCAAGCTTACCTCCGCCCCCTCCTGACCCACCAGAAC
CGGTCACTGGCACGTCCAGACCCAGGTACTCTGGGTTCTCTGCCGTAGGTGTCCCTTTGAAGGTGCTGGG
TGGAGCCCCCCGCTCTGGTGGGTCCTGGTCCCAGTAATAGAGGTTGTCGAAGGCTGGGCTGAAGGCAGGA
GGAGGGTGGGGCTGAGGGGCAGCTCCTCCCTGGGGTGTCAAGTACTCGGGGTTCTCCACGGCACCCCCAA
AGGCAAAAACGTCTTTGACGACCCCATTCTTCCCTGGGGAGAGAGTCTTGGGCCTTTCCAGAGTGGCACC
AGCAGGTCGGGCAGCAGGCAGAGGGCCCTCTCGGGGCGAAGGGGGCTGGGGCCGAACATCTGGCTGGTTC
ACATATTCAGGCTGGGGGCTGCAGGTCAGGGGGGCAACGTAGCCATCAGTCTCAGAGGGCAGGGGTACTG
TGGGGTCCTCACTGTACCGCTGTAGAGGGCTGGGGTCATGTGTGGGGAGGCTTTGCAGCCCCTTGGCTGC
CCCCATTCCCAGGTCACCATCAAATACATCGGAGCCAGCCCCTTCGGAGGGTGCCAGTGGAGACCTGGGG
GCCTCCTCTTCAGAGGGCTCCAGCCCTAGTGTCAGGTCCC
