>Addgene plasmid #40269 | perbB2K732M-ECFP | addgene partial sequence | sequence record 54075 | hHER2-F 5'-TGGCTCAGTGACCTGTTTTG
GGACCCTCCCTTCTGCGTGGCCCGCTGCCCCAGCGGTGTGAAACCTGACCTCTCCTACATGCCCATCTGG
AAGTTTCCAGATGAGGAGGGCGCATGCCAGCCTTGCCCCATCAACTGCACCCACTCCTGTGTGGACCTGG
ATGACAAGGGCTGCCCCGCCGAGCAGAGAGCCAGCCCTCTGACGTCCATCATCTCTGCGGTGGTTGGCAT
TCTGCTGGTCGTGGTCTTGGGGGTGGTCTTTGGGATCCTCATCAAGCGACGGCAGCAGAAGATCCGGAAG
TACACGATGCGGAGACTGCTGCAGGAAACGGAGCTGGTGGAGCCGCTGACACCTAGCGGAGCGATGCCCA
ACCAGGCGCAGATGCGGATCCTGAAAGAGACGGAGCTGAGGAAGGTGAAGGTGCTTGGATCTGGCGCTTT
TGGCACAGTCTACAAGGGCATCTGGATCCCTGATGGGGAGAATGTGAAAATTCCAGTGGCCATCATGGTC
TTAAGGGAAAACACATCCCCCAAAGCCAACAAAGAAATCTTAGACGAAGCATACGTGATGGCTGGTGTGG
GCTCCCCATATGTCTCCCGCCTTCTGGGCATCTGCCTGACATCCACGGTGCAGCTGGTGACACAGCTTAT
GCCCTATGGCTGCCTCTTAGACCATGTCCGGGAAAACCGCGGACGCCTGGGCTCCCAGGACCTGCTGAAC
TGGTGTATGCAGATTGCCAAGGGGATGAGCTACCTGGAGGATGTGCGGCTCGTACACAGGGACTTGGCCG
CTCGGAACGTGCTGGTCAAGAGTCCCAACCATGTCAAAATTACAGACTTCGGGCTGGCTCGGCTGCTGA
